Addgene plasmid #146134: pAc5.1B-EGFP-DmTral_394-543-V5His6_D
Purpose: Insect Expression of DmTral_394-543
Depositing lab: Elisa Izaurralde. Depositing organization: Max Planck Institute for Developmental Biology. Publication: Similar modes of interaction enable Trailer Hitch and EDC3 to associate with DCP1 and Me31B in distinct protein complexes. Tritschler F, Eulalio A, Helms S, Schmidt S, Coles M, Weichenrieder O, Izaurralde E, Truffault V. Mol Cell Biol. 2008 Nov . 28(21):6695-708. 10.1128/MCB.00759-08 PubMed 18765641.
Backbone
  Vector backbone: Unknown
  Vector type: Insect Expression
Growth in bacteria
  Bacterial resistance: Ampicillin, 100 μg/mL
  Growth temperature: 37°C
  Growth strain: DH5alpha
  Copy number: Low Copy
Gene/Insert
  Gene/Insert name: DmTral_394-543 (alt names: Trailer Hitch; Dm LSm50)
  Species: D. melanogaster (fly)
  Mutation: two silent mutations (nucleotides A198C, A387G) and the mutations Q279H, E336G, and K363R compared to the sequence given by: EMBL AAL39211.1 or UniProt Q9VTZ0
  Entrez Gene: tral (a.k.a. Dmel_CG10686, BEST:GH08269, CG10686, DmLSm15, Dmel\CG10686, LSm15, Lsm15, Scd6p, TRAL, Tral, anon-EST:Posey139, anon-WO0172774.89, anon-WO02059370.24, p67, p70)
  Cloning method: Unknown
Terms and licenses: Academic/Nonprofit Terms; Industry Terms: Not Available to Industry
Depositor comments: Plasmids from this collection were made available to the research community and donated after the lab closed. Please note that the sequence provided by the depositing laboratory may be theoretical/predicted or based on Sanger sequencing results. There may be discrepancies between sequencing results obtained by Addgene and the depositor sequence. If an Addgene verified sequence is not available, please contact before placing your order to request that our lab fully sequence the plasmid.
How to cite: pAc5.1B-EGFP-DmTral_394-543-V5His6_D was a gift from Elisa Izaurralde (Addgene plasmid # 146134 ; http://n2t.net/addgene:146134 ; RRID:Addgene_146134)
