[The description below was written by a language model from this plasmid's Addgene catalogue record and pLannotate feature annotations shown in this document.]
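Description:
pAc5.1B-EGFP-DmTral_394-543-V5His6_D is an insect-cell expression plasmid of about 6.5 kb for producing a GFP-tagged fragment of the Drosophila melanogaster protein Trailer Hitch (Tral, also known as LSm15). The catalogue lists the backbone as unknown, although the name points to a pAc5.1B-type vector, and the annotated features fit that layout. It is propagated in E. coli through a ColE1/pUC-type origin with ampicillin selection from a β-lactamase gene under its own promoter. The record lists it as low copy even though the annotated origin is of the high-copy type. Short fragments annotated as tetracycline resistance and SV40 large T antigen appear to be non-functional backbone remnants. No marker for selection in insect cells is annotated.

Expression is driven by the strong constitutive Drosophila actin 5C (Ac5) promoter, followed directly by the EGFP coding sequence. The roughly 500 nt gap between EGFP and the V5 epitope is not annotated, but its size and position match the insert described in the record, residues 394–543 of Tral, giving an N-terminal EGFP fusion. The V5 tag lies downstream, and the name also indicates a His6 tag, which the feature table does not list. Whether these C-terminal tags are translated in frame cannot be determined from the record. An SV40 polyadenylation signal follows the cassette. The depositor notes two silent changes and three amino-acid substitutions relative to the reference Tral sequence, though the listed substitution positions fall outside the 394–543 fragment.

The construct suits transient expression in Drosophila cultured cells to follow localisation of this Tral fragment or to test its protein interactions. The associated study examined how Tral and EDC3 associate with DCP1 and Me31B in distinct complexes.
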