Features (pLannotate 1.2.2; 9 found; start..end, strand, type, name):
    143..2652    +  promoter       Ac5 promoter: Drosophila melanogaster actin 5C promoter
   2672..3388    +  CDS            EGFP: EGFP is a basic (constitutively fluorescent) green fluorescent protein published in 1996, derived from Aequorea victoria. It is reported to be a rapidly-maturing weak dimer with moderate acid sensitivity.
   3890..3931    +  CDS            V5 tag: epitope tag from simian virus 5
   4031..4165    -  polyA_signal   SV40 poly(A) signal: SV40 polyadenylation signal
   4188..4272    -  CDS            large T antigen (fragment): large T antigen from SV40 (simian virus 40)
   4273..4720    +  CDS            TcR (fragment): tetracycline efflux protein; tet; confers resistance to tetracycline
   4766..5354    -  rep_origin     ori: high-copy-number ColE1/pMB1/pBR322/pUC origin of replication
   5525..6385    -  CDS            AmpR: β-lactamase; bla; confers resistance to ampicillin, carbenicillin, and related antibiotics
   6386..6490    -  promoter       AmpR promoter: bla
>Addgene plasmid #146134 | pAc5.1B-EGFP-DmTral_394-543-V5His6_D | addgene full sequence | sequence record 333416 | Addgene NGS Result
CCCCGAAAAGTGCCACCTGACGTCTAAGAAACCATTATTATCATGACATTAACCTATAAAAATAGGCGTA
TCACGAGGCCCTTTCGTCTTCAAGAATTAATTCTATATTCTAAAAACACAAATGATACTTCTAAAAAAAA
ATCATGAATGGCATCAACTCTGAATCAAATCTTTGCAGATGCACCTACTTCTCATTTCCACTGTCACATC
ATTTTTCCAGATCTCGCTGCCTGTTATGTGGCCCACAAACCAAGACACGTTTTATGGCCATTAAAGCTGG
CTGATCGTCGCCAAACACCAAATACATAATGAATATGTACACATTCGAGAAAGAAGCGATCAAAGAAGCG
TCTTCGGGCGGAGTAGGAGAATGCGGAGGAGAAGGAGAACGAGCTGATCTAGTATCTCTCCACAATCCAA
TGCCAACTGACCAACTGGCCATATTCGGAGCAATTTGAAGCCAATTTCCATCGCCTGGCGATCGCTCCAT
TCTTGGCTATATGTTTTTCACCGTTACCCGGGGCCATTTTCAAAGACTCGTCGGCAAGATAAGATTGTGT
CACTCGCTGTCTCTCTTCATTTGTCGAAGAATGCTGAGGAATTTCGCGATGACGTCGGCGAGTATTTTGA
AGAATGAGAATAATTTGTATTTATACGAAAATCAGTTAGTGGAATTTTCTACAAAAACATGTTATCTATA
GATAATTTTGTTGCAAAATATGTTGACTATGACAAAGATTGTATGTATATACCTTTAATGTATTCTCATT
TTCTTATGTATTTATAATGGCAATGATGATACTGATGATATTTTAAGATGATGCCAGACCAAAAGGCTTG
AATTTCTGCGTCTTTTGCCGAACGCAGTGCATGTGCAATTGTTGTTTTTTGGAATATTCAATTTTCGGAC
TGTCCGCTTTGATTTCAGTTTCTTGGCTTATTCAAAAAGCAAAGTAAAGCCAAAAAAGCGAGATGGCAAT
ACCAAATGCGGCAAAACGGTAGTGGAAGGAAAGGGGTGCGGGGCAGCGGAAGGAAGGGTGGGGCGGGGCG
TGGCGGGGTCTGTGGCTGGGCGCGACGTCACCGACGTTGGAGCCACTCCTTTGACCATGTGTGCGTGTGT
GTATTATTCGTGTCTCGCCACTCGCCGGTTGTTTTTTTCTTTTTATGCTGCGCTCTCTCTAGCGCCATCT
CGCTTACGCATGCTCAACGCACCGCATGTTGCCGTTTCCTTTTATGCGTCATTTTGGCTCGAAATAGGCA
ATTATTTAAACAAAGATTAGTCAACGAAAACGCTAAAATAAATAAGTCTACAATATGGTTACTTATTGCC
ATGTGTGTGCAGCCAACGATAGCAACAAAAGCAACAACACAGGTGGCTTTCCCTCTTTCACTTTTTGTTT
GCAAGCCGCGTGCGAGCAAGACGGCACGACCGGCAAACGCAATTACGCTGACAAAGAGCAGACGAAGTTT
TGGCGAAAAACATCAAGGCGCCTGATACGAATGCATTTGCAATAACAATTGCGATATTTAATATTGTTTA
TGAAGCTGTTTGACTTCAAAACACACAAAAAAAAAAATAAAACAAATTATTTGAAAGAGAATTAGGAATC
GGACGCTTATCGTTAGGGTAACAACAAGAAATGCTTACTGAGTCACAGCCTCTGGAAAACTGCCGCAAGC
CAGAGAGAGAGAGAAAAAGAGGGAGAGCAGCTTAGACCGCATGTGCTTGTGTGTGAGGCGTCTCTCTCTT
CGTCTCTGTTGCGCAAACGCATAGACTGCACTGAAAAAATCGATTACCTATTTTTTATGAATGAATATTT
GCACTATTACTATTCAAAACTATTAAGATAGCAATCACATTCAATAGCCAAATACTATACCACCTGAGCG
ATGCAACGAAATGATCAATTTGAGCAAAAATGCTGCATATTTAGGACGGCATCATTATAGAAATGCTTCT
TGCTGTGTACTTTTCTCTCGTCTGGCAGCTGTTTCGCCGTTATTGTTAAAACCGGCTTAAGTTAGGTGTG
TTTTCTACGACTAGTGAATGCCCTACTAGAAGATGTGTGTTGCACAAAATGTCCCTGGAATAACCAATTT
GAAGTGCAGATAGCAGTAAACGTAAGCTAATATGAATATTATTTAACTGTAATGTTTTAATATCGCTGGA
CATTACTAATAAACCCACTATAAACACATGTACATATGTATGTTTTGGCATACAATGAGTAGTTGGGGAA
AAAATGTGTAAAAGCACCGTGACCATCACAGCATAAAGATAACCAGCTGAAGTATCGAATATGAGTAACC
CCCAAATTGAATCACATGCCGCAACTGATAGGACCCATGGAAGTACACTCTTCATGGCGATATACAAGAC
ACACACAAGCACGAACACCCAGTTGCGGAGGAAATTCTCCGTAAATGAAAACCCAATCGGCGAACAATTC
ATACCCATATATGGTAAAAGTTTTGAACGCGACTTGAGAGCGGAGAGCATTGCGGCTGATAAGGTTTTAG
CGCTAAGCGGGCTTTATAAAACGGGCTGCGGGACCAGTTTTCATATCACTACCGTTTGAGTTCTTGTGCT
GTGTGGATACTCCTCCCGACACAAAGCCGCTCCATCAGCCAGCAGTCGTCTAATCCAGAGACCCCGGATC
GGGGTACCATCATGGTGAGCAAGGGCGAGGAGCTGTTCACCGGGGTGGTGCCCATCCTGGTCGAGCTGGA
CGGCGACGTAAACGGCCACAAGTTCAGCGTGTCCGGCGAGGGCGAGGGCGATGCCACCTACGGCAAGCTG
ACCCTGAAGTTCATCTGCACCACCGGCAAGCTGCCCGTGCCCTGGCCCACCCTCGTGACCACCCTGACCT
ACGGCGTGCAGTGCTTCAGCCGCTACCCCGACCACATGAAGCAGCACGACTTCTTCAAGTCCGCCATGCC
CGAAGGCTACGTCCAGGAGCGCACCATCTTCTTCAAGGACGACGGCAACTACAAGACCCGCGCCGAGGTG
AAGTTCGAGGGCGACACCCTGGTGAACCGCATCGAGCTGAAGGGCATCGACTTCAAGGAGGACGGCAACA
TCCTGGGGCACAAGCTGGAGTACAACTACAACAGCCACAACGTCTATATCATGGCCGACAAGCAGAAGAA
CGGCATCAAGGTGAACTTCAAGATCCGCCACAACATCGAGGACGGCAGCGTGCAGCTCGCCGACCACTAC
CAGCAGAACACCCCCATCGGCGACGGCCCCGTGCTGCTGCCCGACAACCACTACCTGAGCACCCAGTCCG
CCCTGAGCAAAGACCCCAACGAGAAGCGCGATCACATGGTCCTGCTGGAGTTCGTGACCGCCGCCGGGAT
CACTCTCGGCATGGACGAGCTGTACAAGCCAAGCTTGAATTCTCAGAACAAGCCGCGGAACAAGATCAAG
TTCGAGGGCGACTTCGATTTCGAGCAGGCAAACAACAAGTTCGAGGAACTGCGCTCCCAACTGGCCAAGC
TCAAGGTGGCCGAGGATGGTGCACCCAAGCCAGCCACCAATGCAACGGCCGCCACTGCAACTGCAACCAA
TGAGCAGGTGGGTGAGAAGGTTGAAGGCGTTCACACACTGAATGGCGAGACCGACAAGAAGGATGATTCT
GGCAACGAGACCGGCGCTGGGGAGCACGAGCCTGAGGGGGATGATGTTGCTGTGTGCTACGACAAGACCA
AATCGTTCTTCGACAACATCTCGTGCGAGGCTGCCCAGGATCGCAGCAGGAACAAGAAGAACGATTGGCG
CCAGGAGCGCAAGTTGAACACGGAGACCTTCGGAGTGTCCTCCACACGACGTGGCAGTTACCGCGGACGC
AACGGCGGCCGCTCGAGTCTAGAGGGCCCGCGGTTCGAAGGTAAGCCTATCCCTAACCCTCTCCTCGGTC
TCGATTCTACGCGTACCGGTCATCATCACCATCACCATTGAGTTTAAACCCGCTGATCAGCCTCGACTGT
GCCTTCTAAGGCCTGAGCTCGCTGATCAGCCTCGATCGAGGATCCAGACATGATAAGATACATTGATGAG
TTTGGACAAACCACAACTAGAATGCAGTGAAAAAAATGCTTTATTTGTGAAATTTGTGATGCTATTGCTT
TATTTGTAACCATTATAAGCTGCAATAAACAAGTTAACAACAACAATTGCATTCATTTTATGTTTCAGGT
TCAGGGGGAGGTGTGGGAGGTTTTTTAAAGCAAGTAAAACCTCTACAAATGTGGTATGGCTGATTATGAT
CAGTCGACCGATGCCCTTGAGAGCCTTCAACCCAGTCAGCTCCTTCCGGTGGGCGCGGGGCATGACTATC
GTCGCCGCACTTATGACTGTCTTCTTTATCATGCAACTCGTAGGACAGGTGCCGGCAGCGCTCTGGGTCA
TTTTCGGCGAGGACCGCTTTCGCTGGAGCGCGACGATGATCGGCCTGTCGCTTGCGGTATTCGGAATCTT
GCACGCCCTCGCTCAAGCCTTCGTCACTGGTCCCGCCACCAAACGTTTCGGCGAGAAGCAGGCCATTATC
GCCGGCATGGCGGCCGACGCGCTGGGCTACGTCTTGCTGGCGTTCGCGACGCGAGGCTGGATGGCCTTCC
CCATTATGATTCTTCTCGCTTCCGGCGGCATCGGGATGCCCGCGTTGCAGGCCATGCTGTCCAGGCAGGT
AGATGACGACCATCAGGGACAGCTTCAAGGCCAGCAAAAGGCCAGGAACCGTAAAAAGGCCGCGTTGCTG
GCGTTTTTCCATAGGCTCCGCCCCCCTGACGAGCATCACAAAAATCGACGCTCAAGTCAGAGGTGGCGAA
ACCCGACAGGACTATAAAGATACCAGGCGTTTCCCCCTGGAAGCTCCCTCGTGCGCTCTCCTGTTCCGAC
CCTGCCGCTTACCGGATACCTGTCCGCCTTTCTCCCTTCGGGAAGCGTGGCGCTTTCTCATAGCTCACGC
TGTAGGTATCTCAGTTCGGTGTAGGTCGTTCGCTCCAAGCTGGGCTGTGTGCACGAACCCCCCGTTCAGC
CCGACCGCTGCGCCTTATCCGGTAACTATCGTCTTGAGTCCAACCCGGTAAGACACGACTTATCGCCACT
GGCAGCAGCCACTGGTAACAGGATTAGCAGAGCGAGGTATGTAGGCGGTGCTACAGAGTTCTTGAAGTGG
TGGCCTAACTACGGCTACACTAGAAGGACAGTATTTGGTATCTGCGCTCTGCTGAAGCCAGTTACCTTCG
GAAAAAGAGTTGGTAGCTCTTGATCCGGCAAACAAACCACCGCTGGTAGCGGTGGTTTTTTTGTTTGCAA
GCAGCAGATTACGCGCAGAAAAAAAGGATCTCAAGAAGATCCTTTGATCTTTTCTACGGGGTCTGACGCT
CAGTGGAACGAAAACTCACGTTAAGGGATTTTGGTCATGAGATTATCAAAAAGGATCTTCACCTAGATCC
TTTTAAATTAAAAATGAAGTTTTAAATCAATCTAAAGTATATATGAGTAAACTTGGTCTGACAGTTACCA
ATGCTTAATCAGTGAGGCACCTATCTCAGCGATCTGTCTATTTCGTTCATCCATAGTTGCCTGACTCCCC
GTCGTGTAGATAACTACGATACGGGAGGGCTTACCATCTGGCCCCAGTGCTGCAATGATACCGCGAGACC
CACGCTCACCGGCTCCAGATTTATCAGCAATAAACCAGCCAGCCGGAAGGGCCGAGCGCAGAAGTGGTCC
TGCAACTTTATCCGCCTCCATCCAGTCTATTAATTGTTGCCGGGAAGCTAGAGTAAGTAGTTCGCCAGTT
AATAGTTTGCGCAACGTTGTTGCCATTGCTGCAGGCATCGTGGTGTCACGCTCGTCGTTTGGTATGGCTT
CATTCAGCTCCGGTTCCCAACGATCAAGGCGAGTTACATGATCCCCCATGTTGTGCAAAAAAGCGGTTAG
CTCCTTCGGTCCTCCGATCGTTGTCAGAAGTAAGTTGGCCGCAGTGTTATCACTCATGGTTATGGCAGCA
CTGCATAATTCTCTTACTGTCATGCCATCCGTAAGATGCTTTTCTGTGACTGGTGAGTACTCAACCAAGT
CATTCTGAGAATAGTGTATGCGGCGACCGAGTTGCTCTTGCCCGGCGTCAACACGGGATAATACCGCGCC
ACATAGCAGAACTTTAAAAGTGCTCATCATTGGAAAACGTTCTTCGGGGCGAAAACTCTCAAGGATCTTA
CCGCTGTTGAGATCCAGTTCGATGTAACCCACTCGTGCACCCAACTGATCTTCAGCATCTTTTACTTTCA
CCAGCGTTTCTGGGTGAGCAAAAACAGGAAGGCAAAATGCCGCAAAAAAGGGAATAAGGGCGACACGGAA
ATGTTGAATACTCATACTCTTCCTTTTTCAATATTATTGAAGCATTTATCAGGGTTATTGTCTCATGAGC
GGATACATATTTGAATGTATTTAGAAAAATAAACAAATAGGGGTTCCGCGCACATTT
